>Addgene plasmid #19872 | pDESTmycEIF2C2 | addgene partial sequence | sequence record 25665 | 19872 with CMV-F
GAGCTCGTTTAGTGAACCGTCAGATCGCCTGGAGACGCCATCCACGCTGTTTTGACCTCCATAGAAGACA
CCGGGACCGATCCAGCCTCCGGACTCTAGCCTAGGCCGCGGTACCACCATGGAACAAAAACTTATTTCTG
AAGAAGATCTGTCTAGATCAACAAGTTTGTACAAAAAAGCAGGCTCCACCATGGGAACCAATTCAGTCGA
CATGTACTCGGGAGCCGGCTCCCGAGTACATGTCGACGCGTGGGCCGGCCCACGCGTCGACTGGATCCGG
ATGTACTCGGGAGCCGGCCCCGCACTTGCACCTCCTGCGCCGCCGCCCCCCATCCAAGGATATGCCTTCA
AGCCTCCACCTAGACCCGACTTTGGGACCTCCGGGAGAACAATCAAATTACAGGCCAATTTCTTCGAAAT
GGACATCCCCAAAATTGACATCTATCATTATGAATTGGATATCAAGCCAGAGAAGTGCCCGAGGAGAGTT
AACAGGGAAATCGTGGAACACATGGTCCAGCACTTTAAAACACAGATCTTTGGGGATCGGAAGCCCGTGT
TTGACGGCAGGAANANNNNNNNNNNNNNNCCCCCNNNNNNNTNGGANGGNACAAGGTGGAGCTGGAGGTC
ACGCTGCCAGGAGAAGGCAAGGATCGCATCTTCNANGNNNNNCATCAAGTGGGTGTCCTGCGTGGANNNN
NNNNNGGCGTTACACGATGCACTTTCAGGGCGGNCTGCCCAGCGTCCCTTTTGAGACGATCCAGGCCCTG
