>Addgene plasmid #19872 | pDESTmycEIF2C2 | addgene partial sequence | sequence record 121359 | CMV-F 5'-CGCAAATGGGCGGTAGGCGTG-3'
TTTAGTGAACCGTCAGATCGCCTGGAGACGCCATCCACGCTGTTTTGACCTCCATAGAAGACACCGGGAC
CGATCCAGCCTCCGGACTCTAGCCTAGGCCGCGGTACCACCATGGAACAAAAACTTATTTCTGAAGAAGA
TCTGTCTAGATCAACAAGTTTGTACAAAAAAGCAGGCTCCACCATGGGAACCAATTCAGTCGACATGTAC
TCGGGAGC
