[The description below was written by a language model from this plasmid's Addgene catalogue record.]
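Description:
pDESTmycEIF2C2 is a mammalian expression plasmid encoding human Argonaute 2 (AGO2, formerly named EIF2C2, eukaryotic translation initiation factor 2C, 2) with an N-terminal MYC epitope tag. It was built by Gateway recombination cloning, transferring the roughly 2.6 kb AGO2 coding sequence into the pDESTmyc destination vector, a backbone of about 5.9 kb that supplies the MYC tag upstream of the recombination site, so the insert is expressed as a fusion. The plasmid is maintained at high copy in standard E. coli cloning strains under ampicillin selection. It also carries a neomycin resistance marker, allowing G418 selection of stably transfected mammalian cells. The record does not explicitly state the promoter driving the insert, although the listing of a CMV primer for 5′ sequencing suggests that a CMV promoter lies upstream of the tagged open reading frame. No feature table is provided, so the origin of replication, polyadenylation signal and other backbone elements cannot be described in detail.

AGO2 is the core protein component of the RNA-induced silencing complex, binding small RNAs such as miRNAs and siRNAs and guiding them to target mRNAs; it is the human Argonaute family member with endonucleolytic "slicer" activity. The MYC tag allows the expressed protein to be detected or immunoprecipitated with anti-MYC antibodies. This fits the associated study, which characterised human Argonaute-containing ribonucleoprotein complexes and their bound target mRNAs. Typical uses would include transient or stable expression of tagged AGO2 in cultured mammalian cells for localisation, co-immunoprecipitation of interacting proteins, or recovery of associated RNAs.
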