Addgene plasmid #19872: pDESTmycEIF2C2
Depositing lab: Thomas Tuschl. Depositing organization: Rockefeller University. Publication: Molecular characterization of human Argonaute-containing ribonucleoprotein complexes and their bound target mRNAs. Landthaler M, Gaidatzis D, Rothballer A, Chen PY, Soll SJ, Dinic L, Ojo T, Hafner M, Zavolan M, Tuschl T. RNA. 2008 Dec;14(12):2580-96. doi: 10.1261/rna.1351608. Epub 2008 Oct 31. PubMed 18978028.
Backbone
  Vector backbone: pDESTmyc
  Backbone size w/o insert (bp): 5862
  Vector type: Mammalian Expression
  Selectable markers: Neomycin (select with G418)
Growth in bacteria
  Bacterial resistance: Ampicillin, 100 μg/mL
  Growth temperature: 37°C
  Growth strain: DH5alpha
  Copy number: High Copy
Gene/Insert
  Gene/Insert name: Eukaryotic translation initiation factor 2C, 2 (alt name: EIF2C2; Q10; AGO2; MGC3183)
  Species: H. sapiens (human)
  Insert size (bp): 2580
  GenBank ID: NM_012154
  Entrez Gene: AGO2 (a.k.a. CASC7, EIF2C2, LESKRES, LINC00980, PPD, Q10)
  Tag / fusion protein: MYC (N terminal on backbone)
  Cloning method: Gateway Cloning
  Sequencing primers: 5′ CMV
Terms and licenses: Academic/Nonprofit Terms; Industry Terms: Not Available to Industry
How to cite: pDESTmycEIF2C2 was a gift from Thomas Tuschl (Addgene plasmid # 19872 ; http://n2t.net/addgene:19872 ; RRID:Addgene_19872)
